>Addgene plasmid #147688 | pT7-EGFP-C1-HsPAN3-C319FL447F_U | depositor full sequence | sequence record 290135 | Full Sequence
TAGTTATTAATAGTAATCAATTACGGGGTCATTAGTTCATAGCCCATATATGGAGTTCCGCGTTACATAA
CTTACGGTAAATGGCCCGCCTGGCTGACCGCCCAACGACCCCCGCCCATTGACGTCAATAATGACGTATG
TTCCCATAGTAACGCCAATAGGGACTTTCCATTGACGTCAATGGGTGGAGTATTTACGGTAAACTGCCCA
CTTGGCAGTACATCAAGTGTATCATATGCCAAGTACGCCCCCTATTGACGTCAATGACGGTAAATGGCCC
GCCTGGCATTATGCCCAGTACATGACCTTATGGGACTTTCCTACTTGGCAGTACATCTACGTATTAGTCA
TCGCTATTACCATGGTGATGCGGTTTTGGCAGTACATCAATGGGCGTGGATAGCGGTTTGACTCACGGGG
ATTTCCAAGTCTCCACCCCATTGACGTCAATGGGAGTTTGTTTTGGCACCAAAATCAACGGGACTTTCCA
AAATGTCGTAACAACTCCGCCCCATTGACGCAAATGGGCGGTAGGCGTGTACGGTGGGAGGTCTATATAA
GCAGAGCTCTCTGGCTAACTAGAGAACCCACTGCTTACTGGCTTATCGAAATTAATACGACTCACTATAG
GGAGACCCAAGCTCTAGCGCTACCGGTCGCCACCATGGTGAGCAAGGGCGAGGAGCTGTTCACCGGGGTG
GTGCCCATCCTGGTCGAGCTGGACGGCGACGTAAACGGCCACAAGTTCAGCGTGTCCGGCGAGGGCGAGG
GCGATGCCACCTACGGCAAGCTGACCCTGAAGTTCATCTGCACCACCGGCAAGCTGCCCGTGCCCTGGCC
CACCCTCGTGACCACCCTGACCTACGGCGTGCAGTGCTTCAGCCGCTACCCCGACCACATGAAGCAGCAC
GACTTCTTCAAGTCCGCCATGCCCGAAGGCTACGTCCAGGAGCGCACCATCTTCTTCAAGGACGACGGCA
ACTACAAGACCCGCGCCGAGGTGAAGTTCGAGGGCGACACCCTGGTGAACCGCATCGAGCTGAAGGGCAT
CGACTTCAAGGAGGACGGCAACATCCTGGGGCACAAGCTGGAGTACAACTACAACAGCCACAACGTCTAT
ATCATGGCCGACAAGCAGAAGAACGGCATCAAGGTGAACTTCAAGATCCGCCACAACATCGAGGACGGCA
GCGTGCAGCTCGCCGACCACTACCAGCAGAACACCCCCATCGGCGACGGCCCCGTGCTGCTGCCCGACAA
CCACTACCTGAGCACCCAGTCCGCCCTGAGCAAAGACCCCAACGAGAAGCGCGATCACATGGTCCTGCTG
GAGTTCGTGACCGCCGCCGGGATCACTCTCGGCATGGACGAGCTGTACAAGTCCGGACTCAGATCTCGAG
CTATGGATGGAGGTGCTTTAACTGATACAAGTCTCACAGATTCCTATTTTAGCACCAGCTTTATTGGAGT
CAATGGATTTGGAAGCCCTGTAGAAACAAAATATCCCCTGATGCAGAGAATGACTAATAGTAGCAGCTCC
CCAAGCCTTCTAAATGACAGTGCCAAGCCATATTCAGCCCATGATCCTCTAACATCACCTGCTTCATCCT
TGTTTAATGACTTTGGTGCCCTCAACATCTCTCAGAGACGAAAGACACCAAATCCTACTGCAAGCGAGTT
TATTCCTAAAGGAGGATCAACCTCCAGGCTGAGTAACGTGTCCCAGTCAAATATGTCTGCCTTCTCTCAA
GTTTTCTCTCACCCATCCATGGGAAGCCCTGCTACTGCTGGATTAGCGCCAGGAATGTCGTTGTCTGCTG
GGTCTTCCCCTCTTCATTCCCCCAAGATTACTCCACATACTTCTCCTGCTCCCAGAAGAAGAAGTCACAC
TCCAAATCCAGCAAGTTACATGGTGCCTTCTAGTGCCTCTACATCTGTTAATAATCCTGTTTCTCAGACT
CCGTCTTCTGGTCAGGTGATCCAAAAGGAAACTGTTGGTGGGACGACTTACTTCTATACAGACACAACTC
CAGCACCTTTGACTGGAATGGTGTTTCCAAACTATCATATTTATCCTCCAACTGCACCTCACGTTGCTTA
TATGCAACCGAAAGCAAACGCACCTTCCTTCTTCATGGCTGATGAACTCCGACAGGAGCTGATCAACAGA
CATTTAATAACAATGGCTCAAATTGATCAAGCAGATATGCCAGCAGTTCCTACAGAGGTTGACAGCTACC
ATAGCCTATTCCCTCTAGAACCACTGCCACCTCCCAACCGGATACAGAAATCAAGTAATTTTGGATATAT
TACATCTTGCTACAAAGCTGTAAACAGCAAAGATGATCTGCCATATTTCCTTCGGAGGATACATGGTTTT
CGTCTTGTTAACACAAAGTGCATGGTGTTGGTCGACATGTGGAAGAAAATTCAACACTCAAATATCGTAA
CTTTGCGTGAAGTATTTACCACTAAAGCATTTGCTGAGCCCTCTCTTGTGTTTGCACATGATTTCCATGC
TGGAGGAGAAACTATGATGAGCAGACACTTTAATGACCCTAATGCTGATGCCTACTTCACCAAGAGAAAG
TGGGGTCAGCACGAGGGACCATTGCCCAGGCAGCATGCTGGATTATTGCCAGAATCTCTTATTTGGGCAT
ATATTGTCCAACTAAGTTCTGCATTGCGTACCATTCATACAGCAGGTTTGGCATGTCGAGTTATGGATCC
AACAAAGATTTTCATAACTGGCAAAACAAGGTTGCGAGTAAATTGTGTTGGAGTTTTTGATGTTTTAACA
TTTGATAACAGTCAAAATAATAATCCATTGGCATTAATGGCCCAGTACCAGCAAGCAGATCTGATATCAT
TAGGAAAAGTTGTGTTGGCTTTGGCTTGCAACTCTTTGGCAGGAATTCAGCGAGAGAATTTACAGAAAGC
CATGGAACTGGTGACAATCAACTATTCCTCTGACCTGAAGAATCTGATTTTGTATTTGTTGACTGACCAA
AACAGGATGCGAAGTGTAAATGACATCATGCCCATGATTGGTGCTCGATTTTATACTCAATTGGATGCTG
CTCAAATGAGAAATGATGTCATAGAGGAAGACCTTGCAAAGGAGGTTCAAAATGGAAGACTGTTTAGGCT
CCTAGCAAAATTGGGAACAATCAATGAGAGGCCGGAGTTTCAGAAGGATCCCACTTGGTCAGAGACTGGA
GACCGTTATCTGTTGAAACTCTTTAGGGATCATCTTTTTCATCAGGTGACAGAAGCAGGTGCTCCCTGGA
TTGACCTCAGTCATATAATTTCTTGTCTTAACAAGCTAGATGCTGGTGTGCCAGAAAAAATAAGCCTGAT
TTCCAGAGATGAGAAGAGTGTACTTGTGGTGACCTACAGTGACTTAAAGCGCTGCTTTGAAAATACTTTT
CAAGAACTGATTGCAGCTGCAAATGGTCAGTTGTAGGGTACCGCGGGCCCGGGATCCACCGGATCTAGAT
AACTGATCATAATCAGCCATACCACATTTGTAGAGGTTTTACTTGCTTTAAAAAACCTCCCACACCTCCC
CCTGAACCTGAAACATAAAATGAATGCAATTGTTGTTGTTAACTTGTTTATTGCAGCTTATAATGGTTAC
AAATAAAGCAATAGCATCACAAATTTCACAAATAAAGCATTTTTTTCACTGCATTCTAGTTGTGGTTTGT
CCAAACTCATCAATGTATCTTAACGCGTAAATTGTAAGCGTTAATATTTTGTTAAAATTCGCGTTAAATT
TTTGTTAAATCAGCTCATTTTTTAACCAATAGGCCGAAATCGGCAAAATCCCTTATAAATCAAAAGAATA
GACCGAGATAGGGT
[37 nt withheld, positions 3865-3901]
AAAGAACGTGGACTCCAACGTCAAAGG
[49 nt withheld, positions 3929-3977]
T
[91 nt withheld, positions 3979-4069]
G
[124 nt withheld, positions 4071-4194]
CAGGTGGCACTTTTCGGGGAAATGTGCGCGGAACCCCTATTTGTTTATTTTTCTAAATACATTCAAATAT
GTATCCGCTCATGAGACAATAACCCTGATAAATGCTTCAATAATATTGAAAAAGGAAGAGTCCTGAGGCG
GAAAGAACCAGCTGTGGAATGTGTGTCAGTTAGGGTGTGGAAAGTCCCCAGGCTCCCCAGCAGGCAGAAG
TATGCAAAGCATGCATCTCAATTAGTCAGCAACCAGGTGTGGAAAGTCCCCAGGCTCCCCAGCAGGCAGA
AGTATGCAAAGCATGCATCTCAATTAGTCAGCAACCATAGTCCCGCCCCTAACTCCGCCCATCCCGCCCC
TAACTCCGCCCAGTTCCGCCCATTCTCCGCCCCATGGCTGACTAATTTTTTTTATTTATGCAGAGGCCGA
GGCCGCCTCGGCCTCTGAGCTATTCCAGAAGTAGTGAGGAGGCTTTTTTGGAGGCCTAGGCTTTTGCAAA
GATCGATCAAGAGACAGGATGAGGATCGTTTCGCATGATTGAACAAGATGGATTGCACGCAGGTTCTCCG
GCCGCTTGGGTGGAGAGGCTATTCGGCTATGACTGGGCACAACAGACAATCGGCTGCTCTGATGCCGCCG
TGTTCCGGCTGTCAGCGCAGGGGCGCCCGGTTCTTTTTGTCAAGACCGACCTGTCCGGTGCCCTGAATGA
ACTGCAAGACGAGGCAGCGCGGCTATCGTGGCTGGCCACGACGGGCGTTCCTTGCGCAGCTGTGCTCGAC
GTTGTCACTGAAGCGGGAAGGGACTGGCTGCTATTGGGCGAAGTGCCGGGGCAGGATCTCCTGTCATCTC
ACCTTGCTCCTGCCGAGAAAGTATCCATCATGGCTGATGCAATGCGGCGGCTGCATACGCTTGATCCGGC
TACCTGCCCATTCGACCACCAAGCGAAACATCGCATCGAGCGAGCACGTACTCGGATGGAAGCCGGTCTT
GTCGATCAGGATGATCTGGACGAAGAGCATCAGGGGCTCGCGCCAGCCGAACTGTTCGCCAGGCTCAAGG
CGAGCATGCCCGACGGCGAGGATCTCGTCGTGACCCATGGCGATGCCTGCTTGCCGAATATCATGGTGGA
AAATGGCCGCTTTTCTGGATTCATCGACTGTGGCCGGCTGGGTGTGGCGGACCGCTATCAGGACATAGCG
TTGGCTACCCGTGATATTGCTGAAGAGCTTGGCGGCGAATGGGCTGACCGCTTCCTCGTGCTTTACGGTA
TCGCCGCTCCCGATTCGCAGCGCATCGCCTTCTATCGCCTTCTTGACGAGTTCTTCTGAGCGGGACTCTG
GGGTTCGAAATGACCGACCAAGCGACGCCCAACCTGCCATCACGAGATTTCGATTCCACCGCCGCCTTCT
ATGAAAGGTTGGGCTTCGGAATCGTTTTCCGGGACGCCGGCTGGATGATCCTCCAGCGCGGGGATCTCAT
GCTGGAGTTCTTCGCCCACCCTAGGGGGAGGCTAACTGAAACACGGAAGGAGACAATACCGGAAGGAACC
CGCGCTATGACGGCAATAAAAAGACAGAATAAAACGCACGGTGTTGGGTCGTTTGTTCATAAACGCGGGG
TTCGGTCCCAGGGCTGGCACTCTGTCGATACCCCACCGAGACCCCATTGGGGCCAATACGCCCGCGTTTC
TTCCTTTTCCCCACCCCACCCCCCAAGTTCGGGTGAAGGCCCAGGGCTCGCAGCCAACGTCGGGGCGGCA
GGCCCTGCCATAGCCTCAGGTTACTCATATATACTTTAGATTGATTTAAAACTTCATTTTTAATTTAAAA
GGATCTAGGTGAAGATCCTTTTTGATAATCTCATGACCAAAATCCCTTAACGTGAGTTTTCGTTCCACTG
AGCGTCAGACCCCGTAGAAAAGATCAAAGGATCTTCTTGAGATCCTTTTTTTCTGCGCGTAATCTGCTGC
TTGCAAACAAAAAAACCACCGCTACCAGCGGTGGTTTGTTTGCCGGATCAAGAGCTACCAACTCTTTTTC
CGAAGGTAACTGGCTTCAGCAGAGCGCAGATACCAAATACTGTCCTTCTAGTGTAGCCGTAGTTAGGCCA
CCACTTCAAGAACTCTGTAGCACCGCCTACATACCTCGCTCTGCTAATCCTGTTACCAGTGGCTGCTGCC
AGTGGCGATAAGTCGTGTCTTACCGGGTTGGACTCAAGACGATAGTTACCGGATAAGGCGCAGCGGTCGG
GCTGAACGGGGGGTTCGTGCACACAGCCCAGCTTGGAGCGAACGACCTACACCGAACTGAGATACCTACA
GCGTGAGCTATGAGAAAGCGCCACGCTTCCCGAAGGGAGAAAGGCGGACAGGTATCCGGTAAGCGGCAGG
GTCGGAACAGGAGAGCGCACGAGGGAGCTTCCAGGGGGAAACGCCTGGTATCTTTATAGTCCTGTCGGGT
TTCGCCACCTCTGACTTGAGCGTCGATTTTTGTGATGCTCGTCAGGGGGGCGGAGCCTATGGAAAAACGC
CAGCAACGCGGCCTTTTTACGGTTCCTGGCCTTTTGCTGGCCTTTTGCTCACATGTTCTTTCCTGCGTTA
TCCCCTGATTCTGTGGATAACCGTATTACCGCCATGCAT
Features (pLannotate 1.2.2; 18 found; start..end, strand, type, name):
     61..364     +  enhancer       CMV enhancer: human cytomegalovirus immediate early enhancer
    365..568     +  promoter       CMV promoter: human cytomegalovirus (CMV) immediate early promoter
    564..597     +  LTR            5' LTR (truncated) (fragment): truncated 5' long terminal repeat (LTR) from HIV-1
    613..631     +  promoter       T7 promoter: promoter for bacteriophage T7 RNA polymerase
    665..1381    +  CDS            EGFP: EGFP is a basic (constitutively fluorescent) green fluorescent protein published in 1996, derived from Aequorea victoria. It is reported to be a rapidly-maturing weak dimer with moderate acid sensitivity.
   1382..1402    +  misc_feature   MCS (fragment): multiple cloning site
   1403..3457    +  CDS            Pan3 (fragment): PAN3_MOUSE - Experimental evidence at protein level: Swiss-Prot protein existence level 1. Regulatory subunit of the poly(A)-nuclease (PAN) deadenylation complex, one of two cytoplasmic mRNA deadenylases involved in general and miRNA-mediated mRNA turnover. PAN specifically shortens poly(A) tails of RNA and the activity is stimulated by poly(A)-binding protein (PABP). PAN deadenylation is followed by rapid degradation of the shortened mRNA tails by the CCR4-NOT complex. Deadenylated mRNAs are then degraded by two alternative mechanisms, namely exosome-mediated 3'-5' exonucleolytic degradation,
   3467..3492    +  misc_feature   MCS (fragment): multiple cloning site
   3504..3588    +  CDS            large T antigen (fragment): large T antigen from SV40 (simian virus 40)
   3611..3732    +  polyA_signal   SV40 poly(A) signal: SV40 polyadenylation signal
   3766..4194    -  rep_origin     f1 ori (sequence partly withheld): f1 bacteriophage origin of replication; arrow indicates direction of (+) strand synthesis
   4221..4325    +  promoter       AmpR promoter: bla
   4327..4684    +  promoter       SV40 promoter: SV40 enhancer and early promoter
   4719..5513    +  CDS            NeoR/KanR: aminoglycoside phosphotransferase from Tn5; aph(3')-II (or nptII); confers resistance to neomycin, kanamycin, and G418 (Geneticin®)
   5534..5686    +  CDS            ble (fragment): BLE_KLEPN - Experimental evidence at protein level: Swiss-Prot protein existence level 1. Binding protein with a strong affinity to the bleomycin family of antibiotics. Binds to CL990; an antimitotic-antibiotic compound. From Klebsiella pneumoniae.
   5745..5792    +  polyA_signal   HSV TK poly(A) signal: herpes simplex virus thymidine kinase polyadenylation signal (Cole and Stacy, 1985)
   5883..5899    -  polyA_signal   bGH poly(A) signal (fragment): bovine growth hormone polyadenylation signal
   6121..6709    +  rep_origin     ori: high-copy-number ColE1/pMB1/pBR322/pUC origin of replication
