[The description below was written by a language model from this plasmid's Addgene catalogue record and pLannotate feature annotations shown in this document.]
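Description:
pT7-EGFP-C1-HsPAN3-C319FL447F_U is a 6.8 kb mammalian expression plasmid that produces human PAN3 carrying two point substitutions, C319F and L447F, as an N-terminal EGFP fusion. The catalogue lists the backbone as unknown, but the name and feature layout are consistent with an EGFP-C1-type vector into which a T7 promoter has been added. It replicates in E. coli from a high-copy ColE1/pUC origin and also carries an f1 origin. A single NeoR/KanR (Tn5 aminoglycoside phosphotransferase) gene sits behind tandem bacterial (bla-type) and SV40 early promoters and ends with an HSV TK polyadenylation signal, so it provides kanamycin selection in bacteria and could allow G418 selection in mammalian cells.

The expression cassette consists of the CMV immediate early enhancer and promoter, followed by a T7 promoter, the EGFP coding sequence, a short multiple cloning site remnant acting as linker, the roughly 2 kb PAN3 open reading frame and an SV40 polyadenylation signal. The T7 promoter upstream of EGFP would also permit in vitro transcription of the fusion. The annotation tool matched the insert to mouse Pan3, but the record states that the ORF is human and was taken from a human cDNA clone. Several short hits (HIV-1 LTR, large T antigen, ble and bGH poly(A) fragments) are probably incidental similarity matches rather than functional parts.

PAN3 is the regulatory subunit of the PAN2-PAN3 deadenylase complex, which shortens mRNA poly(A) tails in general and miRNA-mediated turnover. The associated study concerned the PAN3 pseudokinase structure and its interactions with PAN2 and GW182 proteins, so this mutant was presumably built to probe such interactions. The record does not state the specific effect of the two substitutions. The depositor sequence may be theoretical.
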