Addgene plasmid #147688: pT7-EGFP-C1-HsPAN3-C319FL447F_U
Purpose: Mammalian Expression of HsPAN3-C319FL447F
Depositing lab: Elisa Izaurralde. Depositing organization: Max Planck Institute for Developmental Biology. Publication: Structure of the PAN3 pseudokinase reveals the basis for interactions with the PAN2 deadenylase and the GW182 proteins. Christie M, Boland A, Huntzinger E, Weichenrieder O, Izaurralde E. Mol Cell. 2013 Aug 8;51(3):360-73. doi: 10.1016/j.molcel.2013.07.011. PubMed 23932717.
Backbone
  Vector backbone: Unknown
  Vector type: Mammalian Expression
Growth in bacteria
  Bacterial resistance: Kanamycin, 50 μg/mL
  Growth temperature: 37°C
  Growth strain: DH5alpha
  Copy number: High Copy
Gene/Insert
  Gene/Insert name: HsPAN3-C319FL447F
  Species: H. sapiens (human)
  Entrez Gene: PAN3 (a.k.a. RP11-179F17.3)
  Cloning method: Unknown
Terms and licenses: Academic/Nonprofit Terms; Industry Terms: Not Available to Industry
Depositor comments: ORF extracted from NCBI:BC128180.1 Plasmids from this collection were made available to the research community and donated after the lab closed. Please note that the sequence provided by the depositing laboratory may be theoretical/predicted or based on Sanger sequencing results. There may be discrepancies between sequencing results obtained by Addgene and the depositor sequence. If an Addgene verified sequence is not available, please contact before placing your order to request that our lab fully sequence the plasmid.
How to cite: pT7-EGFP-C1-HsPAN3-C319FL447F_U was a gift from Elisa Izaurralde (Addgene plasmid # 147688 ; http://n2t.net/addgene:147688 ; RRID:Addgene_147688)
